>Addgene plasmid #202531 | pCAGGS-Twin-Strep-TEV-DGKζ | addgene full sequence | sequence record 399624 | Addgene NGS Result
AGATCTTTTTCCCTCTGCCAAAAATTATGGGGACATCATGAAGCCCCTTGAGCATCTGACTTCTGGCTAA
TAAAGGAAATTTATTTTCATTGCAATAGTGTGTTGGAATTTTTTGTGTCTCTCACTCGGAAGGACATATG
GGAGGGCAAATCATTTAAAACATCAGAATGAGTATTTGGTTTAGAGTTTGGCAACATATGCCCATATGCT
GGCTGCCATGAACAAAGGTTGGCTATAAAGAGGTCATCAGTATATGAAACAGCCCCCTGCTGTCCATTCC
TTATTCCATAGAAAAGCCTTGACTTGAGGTTAGATTTTTTTTATATTTTGTTTTGTGTTATTTTTTTCTT
TAACATCCCTAAAATTTTCCTTACATGTTTTACTAGCCAGATTTTTCCTCCTCTCCTGACTACTCCCAGT
CATAGCTGTCCCTCTTCTCTTATGGAGATCCCTCGACCTGCAGCCCAAGCTTGGCGTAATCATGGTCATA
GCTGTTTCCTGTGTGAAATTGTTATCCGCTCACAATTCCACACAACATACGAGCCGGAAGCATAAAGTGT
AAAGCCTGGGGTGCCTAATGAGTGAGCTAACTCACATTAATTGCGTTGCGCTCACTGCCCGCTTTCCAGT
CGGGAAACCTGTCGTGCCAGCGGATCCGCATCTCAATTAGTCAGCAACCATAGTCCCGCCCCTAACTCCG
CCCATCCCGCCCCTAACTCCGCCCAGTTCCGCCCATTCTCCGCCCCATGGCTGACTAATTTTTTTTATTT
ATGCAGAGGCCGAGGCCGCCTCGGCCTCTGAGCTATTCCAGAAGTAGTGAGGAGGCTTTTTTGGAGGCCT
AGGCTTTTGCAAAAAGCTAACTTGTTTATTGCAGCTTATAATGGTTACAAATAAAGCAATAGCATCACAA
ATTTCACAAATAAAGCATTTTTTTCACTGCATTCTAGTTGTGGTTTGTCCAAACTCATCAATGTATCTTA
TCATGTCTGGATCCGCTGCATTAATGAATCGGCCAACGCGCGGGGAGAGGCGGTTTGCGTATTGGGCGCT
CTTCCGCTTCCTCGCTCACTGACTCGCTGCGCTCGGTCGTTCGGCTGCGGCGAGCGGTATCAGCTCACTC
AAAGGCGGTAATACGGTTATCCACAGAATCAGGGGATAACGCAGGAAAGAACATGTGAGCAAAAGGCCAG
CAAAAGGCCAGGAACCGTAAAAAGGCCGCGTTGCTGGCGTTTTTCCATAGGCTCCGCCCCCCTGACGAGC
ATCACAAAAATCGACGCTCAAGTCAGAGGTGGCGAAACCCGACAGGACTATAAAGATACCAGGCGTTTCC
CCCTGGAAGCTCCCTCGTGCGCTCTCCTGTTCCGACCCTGCCGCTTACCGGATACCTGTCCGCCTTTCTC
CCTTCGGGAAGCGTGGCGCTTTCTCATAGCTCACGCTGTAGGTATCTCAGTTCGGTGTAGGTCGTTCGCT
CCAAGCTGGGCTGTGTGCACGAACCCCCCGTTCAGCCCGACCGCTGCGCCTTATCCGGTAACTATCGTCT
TGAGTCCAACCCGGTAAGACACGACTTATCGCCACTGGCAGCAGCCACTGGTAACAGGATTAGCAGAGCG
AGGTATGTAGGCGGTGCTACAGAGTTCTTGAAGTGGTGGCCTAACTACGGCTACACTAGAAGAACAGTAT
TTGGTATCTGCGCTCTGCTGAAGCCAGTTACCTTCGGAAAAAGAGTTGGTAGCTCTTGATCCGGCAAACA
AACCACCGCTGGTAGCGGTGGTTTTTTTGTTTGCAAGCAGCAGATTACGCGCAGAAAAAAAGGATCTCAA
GAAGATCCTTTGATCTTTTCTACGGGGTCTGACGCTCAGTGGAACGAAAACTCACGTTAAGGGATTTTGG
TCATGAGATTATCAAAAAGGATCTTCACCTAGATCCTTTTAAATTAAAAATGAAGTTTTAAATCAATCTA
AAGTATATATGAGTAAACTTGGTCTGACAGTTACCAATGCTTAATCAGTGAGGCACCTATCTCAGCGATC
TGTCTATTTCGTTCATCCATAGTTGCCTGACTCCCCGTCGTGTAGATAACTACGATACGGGAGGGCTTAC
CATCTGGCCCCAGTGCTGCAATGATACCGCGAGACCCACGCTCACCGGCTCCAGATTTATCAGCAATAAA
CCAGCCAGCCGGAAGGGCCGAGCGCAGAAGTGGTCCTGCAACTTTATCCGCCTCCATCCAGTCTATTAAT
TGTTGCCGGGAAGCTAGAGTAAGTAGTTCGCCAGTTAATAGTTTGCGCAACGTTGTTGCCATTGCTACAG
GCATCGTGGTGTCACGCTCGTCGTTTGGTATGGCTTCATTCAGCTCCGGTTCCCAACGATCAAGGCGAGT
TACATGATCCCCCATGTTGTGCAAAAAAGCGGTTAGCTCCTTCGGTCCTCCGATCGTTGTCAGAAGTAAG
TTGGCCGCAGTGTTATCACTCATGGTTATGGCAGCACTGCATAATTCTCTTACTGTCATGCCATCCGTAA
GATGCTTTTCTGTGACTGGTGAGTACTCAACCAAGTCATTCTGAGAATAGTGTATGCGGCGACCGAGTTG
CTCTTGCCCGGCGTCAATACGGGATAATACCGCGCCACATAGCAGAACTTTAAAAGTGCTCATCATTGGA
AAACGTTCTTCGGGGCGAAAACTCTCAAGGATCTTACCGCTGTTGAGATCCAGTTCGATGTAACCCACTC
GTGCACCCAACTGATCTTCAGCATCTTTTACTTTCACCAGCGTTTCTGGGTGAGCAAAAACAGGAAGGCA
AAATGCCGCAAAAAAGGGAATAAGGGCGACACGGAAATGTTGAATACTCATACTCTTCCTTTTTCAATAT
TATTGAAGCATTTATCAGGGTTATTGTCTCATGAGCGGATACATATTTGAATGTATTTAGAAAAATAAAC
AAATAGGGGTTCCGCGCACATTTCCCCGAAAAGTGCCACCTGGGTCGACATTGATTATTGACTAGTTATT
AATAGTAATCAATTACGGGGTCATTAGTTCATAGCCCATATATGGAGTTCCGCGTTACATAACTTACGGT
AAATGGCCCGCCTGGCTGACCGCCCAACGACCCCCGCCCATTGACGTCAATAATGACGTATGTTCCCATA
GTAACGCCAATAGGGACTTTCCATTGACGTCAATGGGTGGAGTATTTACGGTAAACTGCCCACTTGGCAG
TACATCAAGTGTATCATATGCCAAGTACGCCCCCTATTGACGTCAATGACGGTAAATGGCCCGCCTGGCA
TTATGCCCAGTACATGACCTTATGGGACTTTCCTACTTGGCAGTACATCTACGTATTAGTCATCGCTATT
ACCATGGTCGAGGTGAGCCCCACGTTCTGCTTCACTCTCCCCATCTCCCCCCCCTCCCCACCCCCAATTT
TGTATTTATTTATTTTTTAATTATTTTGTGCAGCGATGGGGGCGGGGGGGGGGGGGGGGCGCGCCRGGSG
GGGSGGGGSGGGGSGRGGGGSGGGGSGGGGSGRGGCGGAGAGGTGCGGCGGCAGCCAATCAGAGCGGCGC
GCTCCGAAAGTTTCCTTTTATGGCGAGGCGGCGGCGGCGGCGGCCCTATAAAAAGCGAAGCGCGCGGCGG
GCGGGAGTCGCTGCGCGCTGCCTTCGCCCCGTGCCCCGCTCCGCCGCCGCCTCGCGCCGCCCGCCCCGGC
TCTGACTGACCGCGTTACTCCCACAGGTGAGCGGGCGGGACGGCCCTTCTCCTCCGGGCTGTAATTAGCG
CTTGGTTTAATGACGGCTTGTTTCTTTTCTGTGGCTGCGTGAAAGCCTTGAGGGGCTCCGGGAGGGCCCT
TTGTGCGGGGGGAGCGGCTCGGGGGGTGCGTGCGTGTGTGTGTGCGTGGGGAGCGCCGCGTGCGGCTCCG
CGCTGCCCGGCGGCTGTGAGCGCTGCGGGCGCGGCGCGGGGCTTTGTGCGCTCCGCAGTGTGCGCGAGGG
GAGCGCGGCCGGGGGCGGTGCCCCGCGGTGCGGGGGGGGCTGCGAGGGGAACAAAGGCTGCGTGCGGGGT
GTGTGCGTGGGGGGGTGAGCAGGGGGTGTGGGCGCGTCGGTCGGGCTGCAACCCCCCCTGCACCCCCCTC
CCCGAGTTGCTGAGCACGGCCCGGCTTCGGGTGCGGGGCTCCGTACGGGGCGTGGCGCGGGGCTCGCCGT
GCCGGGCGGGGGGTGGCGGCAGGTGGGGGTGCCGGGCGGGGCGGGGCCGCCTCGGGCCGGGGRGGGCTCG
GGGGAGGGGCGCGGCGGCCCCCGGAGCGCCGGCGGCTGTCGAGGCGCGGCGAGCCGCAGCCATTGCCTTT
TATGGTAATCGTGCGAGAGGGCGCAGGGACTTCCTTTGTCCCAAATCTGTGCGGAGCCGAAATCTGGGAG
GCGCCGCCGCACCCCCTCTAGCGGGCGCGGGGCGAAGCGGTGCGGCGCCGGCAGGAAGGAAATGGGCGGG
GAGGGCCTTCGTGCGTCGCCGCGCCGCCGTCCCCTTCTCCCTCTCCAGCCTCGGGGCTGTCCGCGGGGGG
ACGGCTGCCTTCGGGGGGGACGGGGCAGGGCGGGGTTCGGCTTCTGGCGTGTGACCGGCGGCTCTAGAGC
CTCTGCTAACCATGTTCATGCCTTCTTCTTTTTCCTACAGCTCCTGGGCAACGTGCTGGTTATTGTGCTG
TCTCATCATTTTGGCAAAGAATTGAGCTCCCGGGTACCGAATTCGATATCGCGGCCGCTCGAGGAAAACC
TCTATTTTCAAGGCGCCACCATGTGGTCTCATCCCCAGTTCGAAAAAGGTGGTGGAAGTGGTGGGGGCTC
AGGAGGATCAGCCTGGTCACACCCTCAGTTCGAGAAGGAAAACCTCTATTTTCAAGGCAGATCTATGGAG
CCGCGGGACGGTAGCCCCGAGGCCCGGAGCAGCGACTCCGAGTCGGCTTCCGCCTCGTCCAGCGGCTCCG
AGCGCGACGCCGGTCCCGAGCCGGACAAGGCGCCGCGGCGACTCAACAAGCGGCGCTTCCCGGGGCTGCG
GCTCTTCGGGCACAGGAAAGCCATCACCAAGTCGGGCCTCCAGCACCTGGCCCCCCCTCCGCCCACCCCT
GGGGCCCCGTGCAGCGAGTCAGAGCGGCAGATCCGGAGTACAGTGGACTGGAGCGAGTCAGCGACATATG
GGGAGCACATCTGGTTCGAGACCAACGTGTCCGGGGACTTCTGCTACGTTGGGGAGCAGTACTGTGTAGC
CAGGATGCTGAAGTCAGTGTCTCGAAGAAAGTGCGCAGCCTGCAAGATTGTGGTGCACACGCCCTGCATC
GAGCAGCTGGAGAAGATAAATTTCCGCTGTAAGCCGTCCTTCCGTGAATCAGGCTCCAGGAATGTCCGCG
AGCCAACCTTTGTACGGCACCACTGGGTACACAGACGACGCCAGGACGGCAAGTGTCGGCACTGTGGGAA
GGGATTCCAGCAGAAGTTCACCTTCCACAGCAAGGAGATTGTGGCCATCAGCTGCTCGTGGTGCAAGCAG
GCATACCACAGCAAGGTGTCCTGCTTCATGCTGCAGCAGATCGAGGAGCCGTGCTCGCTGGGGGTCCACG
CAGCCGTGGTCATCCCGCCCACCTGGATCCTCCGCGCCCGGAGGCCCCAGAATACTCTGAAAGCAAGCAA
GAAGAAGAAGAGGGCATCCTTCAAGAGGAAGTCCAGCAAGAAAGGGCCTGAGGAGGGCCGCTGGAGACCC
TTCATCATCAGGCCCACCCCCTCCCCGCTCATGAAGCCCCTGCTGGTGTTTGTGAACCCCAAGAGTGGGG
GCAACCAGGGTGCAAAGATCATCCAGTCTTTCCTCTGGTATCTCAATCCCCGACAAGTCTTCGACCTGAG
CCAGGGAGGGCCCAAGGAGGCGCTGGAGATGTACCGCAAAGTGCACAACCTGCGGATCCTGGCGTGCGGG
GGCGACGGCACGGTGGGCTGGATCCTCTCCACCCTGGACCAGCTACGCCTGAAGCCGCCACCCCCTGTTG
CCATCCTGCCCCTGGGTACTGGCAACGACTTGGCCCGAACCCTCAACTGGGGTGGGGGCTACACAGATGA
GCCTGTGTCCAAGATCCTCTCCCACGTGGAGGAGGGGAACGTGGTACAGCTGGACCGCTGGGACCTCCAC
GCTGAGCCCAACCCCGAGGCAGGGCCTGAGGACCGAGATGAAGGCGCCACCGACCGGTTGCCCCTGGATG
TCTTCAACAACTACTTCAGCCTGGGCTTTGACGCCCACGTCACCCTGGAGTTCCACGAGTCTCGAGAGGC
CAACCCAGAGAAATTCAACAGCCGCTTTCGGAATAAGATGTTCTACGCCGGGACAGCTTTCTCTGACTTC
CTGATGGGCAGCTCCAAGGACCTGGCCAAGCACATCCGAGTGGTGTGTGATGGAATGGACTTGACTCCCA
AGATCCAGGACCTGAAACCCCAGTGTGTTGTTTTCCTGAACATCCCCAGGTACTGTGCGGGCACCATGCC
CTGGGGCCACCCTGGGGAGCACCACGACTTTGAGCCCCAGCGGCATGACGACGGCTACCTCGAGGTCATT
GGCTTCACCATGACGTCGTTGGCCGCGCTGCAGGTGGGCGGACACGGCGAGCGGCTGACGCAGTGTCGCG
AGGTGGTGCTCACCACATCCAAGGCCATCCCGGTGCAGGTGGATGGCGAGCCCTGCAAGCTTGCAGCCTC
ACGCATCCGCATCGCCCTGCGCAACCAGGCCACCATGGTGCAGAAGGCCAAGCGGCGGAGCGCCGCCCCC
CTGCACAGCGACCAGCAGCCGGTGCCAGAGCAGTTGCGCATCCAGGTGAGTCGCGTCAGCATGCACGACT
ATGAGGCCCTGCACTACGACAAGGAGCAGCTCAAGGAGGCCTCTGTGCCGCTGGGCACTGTGGTGGTCCC
AGGAGACAGTGACCTAGAGCTCTGCCGTGCCCACATTGAGAGACTCCAGCAGGAGCCCGATGGTGCTGGA
GCCAAGTCCCCGACATGCCAGAAACTGTCCCCCAAGTGGTGCTTCCTGGACGCCACCACTGCCAGCCGCT
TCTACAGGATCGACCGAGCCCAGGAGCACCTCAACTATGTGACTGAGATCGCACAGGATGAGATTTATAT
CCTGGACCCTGAGCTGCTGGGGGCATCGGCCCGGCCTGACCTCCCAACCCCCACTTCCCCTCTCCCCACC
TCACCCTGCTCACCCACGCCCCGGTCACTGCAAGGGGATGCTGCACCCCCTCAAGGTGAAGAGCTGATTG
AGGCTGCCAAGAGGAACGACTTCTGTAAGCTCCAGGAGCTGCACCGAGCTGGGGGCGACCTCATGCACCG
AGACGAGCAGAGTCGCACGCTCCTGCACCACGCAGTCAGCACTGGCAGCAAGGATGTGGTCCGCTACCTG
CTGGACCACGCCCCCCCAGAGATCCTTGATGCGGTGGAGGAAAACGGGGAGACCTGTTTGCACCAAGCAG
CGGCCCTGGGCCAGCGCACCATCTGCCACTACATCGTGGAGGCCGGGGCCTCGCTCATGAAGACAGACCA
GCAGGGCGACACTCCCCGGCAGCGGGCTGAGAAGGCTCAGGACACCGAGCTGGCCGCCTACCTGGAGAAC
CGGCAGCACTACCAGATGATCCAGCGGGAGGACCAGGAGACGGCTGTGTAG
Features (pLannotate 1.2.2; 17 found; start..end, strand, type, name):
     69..124     +  polyA_signal   β-globin poly(A) signal: rabbit β-globin polyadenylation signal (Gil and Proudfoot, 1987)
    509..525     -  protein_bind   lac operator: The lac repressor binds to the lac operator to inhibit transcription in E. coli. This inhibition can be relieved by adding lactose or isopropyl-β-D-thiogalactopyranoside (IPTG). lac repressor encoded by lacI
    533..563     -  promoter       lac promoter: promoter for the E. coli lac operon
    578..599     -  protein_bind   CAP binding site: CAP binding activates transcription in the presence of cAMP. E. coli catabolite activator protein
    612..651     -  CDS            lacI (fragment): lac repressor; lacI; The lac repressor binds to the lac operator to inhibit transcription in E. coli. This inhibition can be relieved by adding lactose or isopropyl-β-D-thiogalactopyranoside (IPTG).
    658..680     +  promoter       SV40 promoter (fragment): SV40 enhancer and early promoter
    704..839     +  rep_origin     SV40 ori: SV40 origin of replication
    859..993     +  polyA_signal   SV40 poly(A) signal: SV40 polyadenylation signal
    995..1049    -  CDS            lacI (fragment): lac repressor; lacI; The lac repressor binds to the lac operator to inhibit transcription in E. coli. This inhibition can be relieved by adding lactose or isopropyl-β-D-thiogalactopyranoside (IPTG).
   1232..1820    -  rep_origin     ori: high-copy-number ColE1/pMB1/pBR322/pUC origin of replication
   1991..2851    -  CDS            AmpR: β-lactamase; bla; confers resistance to ampicillin, carbenicillin, and related antibiotics
   2852..2956    -  promoter       AmpR promoter: bla
   2987..3366    +  enhancer       CMV enhancer: human cytomegalovirus immediate early enhancer
   3368..3643    +  promoter       chicken β-actin promoter: No description available
   3644..4660    +  intron         chimeric intron: chimera between introns from chicken β-actin and rabbit β-globin
   4796..4812    +  CDS            Twin-Strep-tag (fragment): two Strep-Tag®II moieties connected by a linker for enhanced binding to Strep-Tactin®, an engineered form of streptavidin (Schmidt et al., 2013)
   4895..7678    +  CDS            DGKZ: DGKZ_HUMAN - Also known as DAGK6. Experimental evidence at protein level: Swiss-Prot protein existence level 1. [Isoform 2]: Does not regulate RASGRP1 activity. From Homo sapiens (Human).
