[The description below was written by a language model from this plasmid's Addgene catalogue record and pLannotate feature annotations shown in this document.]
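Description:
pCAGGS-Twin-Strep-TEV-DGKζ is a mammalian expression plasmid of about 7.7 kb built on a pCAGGS-derived backbone that already carries an N-terminal Twin-Strep-tag and a TEV protease recognition site. It is propagated in E. coli through a high-copy ColE1/pUC-type origin and selected with ampicillin via the β-lactamase gene and its native promoter. The backbone also retains remnants of lac regulatory sequences (lac promoter, operator, CAP site and short lacI fragments), together with an SV40 origin of replication, a fragment of the SV40 promoter and an SV40 poly(A) signal. No mammalian selection marker is annotated, which suggests the plasmid is suited mainly to transient transfection.

The payload is the human DGKZ coding sequence (diacylglycerol kinase ζ, roughly 2.8 kb), inserted by Gibson assembly downstream of the tag. Expression is driven by the CAG promoter, annotated here as its three parts: the CMV immediate-early enhancer, the chicken β-actin promoter and a chimeric chicken β-actin/rabbit β-globin intron, which together give strong constitutive transcription in many mammalian cell types. Transcripts are terminated by the rabbit β-globin polyadenylation signal. The automated annotation detects only a short fragment of the Twin-Strep-tag and does not mark the TEV site, but the catalogue entry states that both lie N-terminal to DGKζ. This arrangement allows the kinase to be captured on Strep-Tactin resin and the tag then removed by TEV cleavage. The construct is intended for producing and affinity-purifying or pulling down DGKζ from mammalian cells, and the associated publication concerns its interactions with sphingomyelin synthase 1 and sphingomyelin synthase-related protein.
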