Addgene plasmid #202531: pCAGGS-Twin-Strep-TEV-DGKζ
Purpose: Express N-terminal Tobacco Etch Virus (TEV) protease cleavable Twin-Strep-tagged human diacylglycerol kinase ζ (DGKζ) in mammalian cell
Depositing lab: Chiaki Murakami. Depositing organization: Chiba University. Publication: Diacylglycerol kinase zeta interacts with sphingomyelin synthase 1 and sphingomyelin synthase-related protein via different regions. Furuta M, Murakami C, Numagami Y, Suzuki R, Sakane F. FEBS Open Bio. 2023 May 11. doi: 10.1002/2211-5463.13628. PubMed 37166445.
Backbone
  Vector backbone: pCAGGS-N-TEV-Twin-Strep
  Backbone manufacturer: Chiaki Murakami
  Backbone size w/o insert (bp): 4884
  Total vector size (bp): 7671
  Vector type: Mammalian Expression
Growth in bacteria
  Bacterial resistance: Ampicillin, 100 μg/mL
  Growth temperature: 37°C
  Growth strain: DH5alpha
  Copy number: High Copy
Gene/Insert
  Gene/Insert name: DGKZ (alt name: Diacylglycerol kinase zeta 1)
  Species: H. sapiens (human)
  Insert size (bp): 2787
  GenBank ID: U51477.1 NM_001199267.2
  Entrez Gene: DGKZ (a.k.a. DAGK5, DAGK6, DGK-ZETA, hDGKzeta)
  Promoter: CAG
  Tag / fusion protein: Twin-Strep-tag (N terminal on backbone); TEV cleavable site (N terminal on backbone)
  Cloning method: Gibson Cloning
  Sequencing primers: 5′ TTCGGCTTCTGGCGTGTGACC; 3′ TATTAGCCAGAAGTCAGATGCTCAAGG
Terms and licenses: Academic/Nonprofit Terms; Industry Terms: Not Available to Industry
How to cite: pCAGGS-Twin-Strep-TEV-DGKζ was a gift from Chiaki Murakami (Addgene plasmid # 202531 ; http://n2t.net/addgene:202531 ; RRID:Addgene_202531)
